Addgene plasmid #81369: pDONR223_MFAP4_p.Y55S
Purpose: Gateway Donor vector containing MFAP4 , part of the Target Accelerator Plasmid Collection.
Depositing lab: Jesse Boehm & William Hahn & David Root. Depositing organization: Broad Institute. Publication: Systematic Functional Interrogation of Rare Cancer Variants Identifies Oncogenic Alleles. Kim E, Ilic N, Shrestha Y, Zou L, Kamburov A, Zhu C, Yang X, Lubonja R, Tran N, Nguyen C, Lawrence MS, Piccioni F, Bagul M, Doench JG, Chouinard CR, Wu X, Hogstrom L, Natoli T, Tamayo P, Horn H, Corsello SM, Lage K, Root DE, Subramanian A, Golub TR, Getz G, Boehm JS, Hahn WC. Cancer Discov. 2016 Jul;6(7):714-26. doi: 10.1158/2159-8290.CD-16-0160. Epub 2016 May 4. PubMed 27147599.
Backbone
  Vector backbone: pDONR223
  Backbone manufacturer: Invitrogen
  Backbone size w/o insert (bp): 2790
  Vector type: Gateway Entry vector
Growth in bacteria
  Bacterial resistance: Spectinomycin, 50 μg/mL
  Growth temperature: 37°C
  Growth strain: DH5alpha
  Copy number: High Copy
Gene/Insert
  Gene/Insert name: MFAP4
  Species: H. sapiens (human)
  Mutation: Y55S; A173V
  GenBank ID: NM_002404.2
  Entrez Gene: MFAP4
  Promoter: None
  Cloning method: Gateway Cloning
  Sequencing primers: 5′ M13pUC-fwd; 3′ M13-Rev
Terms and licenses: Academic/Nonprofit Terms; Industry Terms: Not Available to Industry
Depositor comments: Closed state: stop codon immediately follows insert
How to cite: pDONR223_MFAP4_p.Y55S was a gift from Jesse Boehm & William Hahn & David Root (Addgene plasmid # 81369 ; http://n2t.net/addgene:81369 ; RRID:Addgene_81369)
