[The description below was written by a language model from this plasmid's Addgene catalogue record and pLannotate feature annotations shown in this document.]
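Description:
pDONR223_MFAP4_p.Y55S is a Gateway entry clone built on the Invitrogen pDONR223 backbone and carrying a variant open reading frame of human MFAP4 (microfibril-associated protein 4, a protein implicated in calcium-dependent cell adhesion and elastic fibre assembly). It belongs to the Target Accelerator Plasmid Collection, a set of clones created for systematic functional testing of rare cancer-associated alleles. The plasmid is maintained in E. coli at high copy through a ColE1/pUC-type origin and is selected with spectinomycin via the aadA (SmR) aminoglycoside adenylyltransferase gene. That gene is apparently preceded by remnants of a class 1 integron Pc promoter and a gentamicin acetyltransferase fragment. Short lacZα and lacI fragments and rrnB T1/T2 terminators are also annotated in the backbone.

The roughly 765 bp MFAP4 coding sequence sits between two attL recombination sites, both labelled attL3 by the automated annotation. These sites allow the ORF to be moved by an LR Clonase reaction into any compatible Gateway destination vector. The record lists no promoter for the insert, so the entry clone is not itself an expression construct; a T7 promoter lies outside the downstream attL site, pointing back toward the insert. Although the name cites only Y55S, the catalogue entry records two substitutions, Y55S and A173V, relative to the reference transcript. The clone is in the "closed" configuration, with a stop codon directly after the insert. The native C-terminus is therefore retained and C-terminal tags supplied by a destination vector will not be fused. Its typical use is as a shuttle source for making expression vectors to compare the variant's activity with that of wild-type MFAP4.
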