Features (pLannotate 1.2.2; 12 found; start..end, strand, type, name):
     38..74      -  CDS            lacZα (fragment): LacZα fragment of β-galactosidase; lacZ fragment
     91..186     +  protein_bind   attL3: mutant version of attL; recombination site for the Gateway® LR reaction LR Clonase™
    192..956     +  CDS            MFAP4: MFAP4_HUMAN - Experimental evidence at protein level: Swiss-Prot protein existence level 1. Could be involved in calcium-dependent cell adhesion or intercellular interactions. May contribute to the elastic fiber assembly and/or maintenance (PubMed:26601954). From Homo sapiens (Human).
    964..1059    -  protein_bind   attL3: mutant version of attL; recombination site for the Gateway® LR reaction LR Clonase™
   1078..1096    -  promoter       T7 promoter: promoter for bacteriophage T7 RNA polymerase
   1286..1309    +  promoter       Pc promoter (fragment): intI1 (promoter lies within the coding sequence); class 1 integron promoter
   1485..1541    +  CDS            GmR (fragment): gentamycin acetyltransferase; aacC1; confers resistance to gentamycin
   1548..2339    +  CDS            SmR: aminoglycoside adenylyltransferase (Murphy, 1985); aadA; confers resistance to spectinomycin and streptomycin
   2432..3020    +  rep_origin     ori: high-copy-number ColE1/pMB1/pBR322/pUC origin of replication
   3203..3295    +  CDS            lacI (fragment): lac repressor; lacI; The lac repressor binds to the lac operator to inhibit transcription in E. coli. This inhibition can be relieved by adding lactose or isopropyl-β-D-thiogalactopyranoside (IPTG).
   3350..3377    -  terminator     rrnB T2 terminator: transcription terminator T2 from the E. coli rrnB gene
   3509..3552    +  terminator     rrnB T1 terminator: Escherichia coli rrnB; transcription terminator T1 from the E. coli rrnB gene
>Addgene plasmid #81369 | pDONR223_MFAP4_p.Y55S | addgene full sequence | sequence record 167785 | Addgene NGS Result
GGCAGTTCCCTACTCTCGCGTTAACGCTAGCATGGATGTTTTCCCAGTCACGACGTTGTAAAACGACGGC
CAGTCTTAAGCTCGGGCCCCAAATAATGATTTTATTTTGACTGATAGTGACCTGTTCGTTGCAACAAATT
GATGAGCAATGCTTTTTTATAATGCCAACTTTGTACAAAAAAGTTGGCACCATGAAGGCACTCCTGGCCC
TGCCGCTGCTGCTGCTTCTCTCCACGCCCCCGTGTGCCCCCCAGGTCTCCGGGATCCGAGGAGATGCTCT
GGAGAGGTTTTGCCTTCAGCAACCCCTGGACTGTGACGACATCTATGCCCAGGGCTACCAGTCAGACGGC
GTGTCCCTCATCTACCCCTCGGGCCCCAGTGTGCCTGTGCCCGTCTTCTGTGACATGACCACCGAGGGCG
GGAAGTGGACGGTTTTCCAGAAGAGATTCAATGGCTCAGTAAGTTTCTTCCGCGGCTGGAATGACTACAA
GCTGGGCTTCGGCCGTGCTGATGGAGAGTACTGGCTGGGGCTGCAGAACATGCACCTCCTGACACTGAAG
CAGAAGTATGAGCTGCGAGTGGACTTGGAGGACTTTGAGAACAACACGGCCTATGCCAAGTACGCTGACT
TCTCCATCTCCCCGAACGCGGTCAGCGCAGAGGAGGATGGCTACACCCTCTTTGTGGCAGGCTTTGAGGA
TGGCGGGGTAGGTGACTCCCTGTCCTACCACAGTGGCCAGAAGTTCTCTACCTTCGACCGGGACCAGGAC
CTCTTTGTGCAGAACTGCGCAGCTCTCTCCTCAGGAGCCTTCTGGTTCCGCAGCTGCCACTTTGCCAACC
TCAATGGCTTCTACCTAGGTGGCTCCCACCTCTCTTATGCCAATGGCATCAACTGGGCCCAGTGGAAGGG
CTTCTACTACTCCCTCAAACGCACTGAGATGAAAATCCGCCGGGCCTGATTGCCAACTTTCTTGTACAAA
GTTGGCATTATAAGAAAGCATTGCTTATCAATTTGTTGCAACGAACAGGTCACTATCAGTCAAAATAAAA
TCATTATTTGCCATCCAGCTGATATCCCCTATAGTGAGTCGTATTACATGGTCATAGCTGTTTCCTGGCA
GCTCTGGCCCGTGTCTCAAAATCTCTGATGTTACATTGCACAAGATAAAAATATATCATCATGCCTCCTC
TAGACCAGCCAGGACAGAAATGCCTCGACTTCGCTGCTACCCAAGGTTGCCGGGTGACGCACACCGTGGA
AACGGATGAAGGCACGAACCCAGTGGACATAAGCCTGTTCGGTTCGTAAGCTGTAATGCAAGTAGCGTAT
GCGCTCACGCAACTGGTCCAGAACCTTGACCGAACGCAGCGGTGGTAACGGCGCAGTGGCGGTTTTCATG
GCTTGTTATGACTGTTTTTTTGGGGTACAGTCTATGCCTCGGGCATCCAAGCAGCAAGCGCGTTACGCCG
TGGGTCGATGTTTGATGTTATGGAGCAGCAACGATGTTACGCAGCAGGGCAGTCGCCCTAAAACAAAGTT
AAACATTATGAGGGAAGCGGTGATCGCCGAAGTATCGACTCAACTATCAGAGGTAGTTGGCGTCATCGAG
CGCCATCTCGAACCGACGTTGCTGGCCGTACATTTGTACGGCTCCGCAGTGGATGGCGGCCTGAAGCCAC
ACAGTGATATTGATTTGCTGGTTACGGTGACCGTAAGGCTTGATGAAACAACGCGGCGAGCTTTGATCAA
CGACCTTTTGGAAACTTCGGCTTCCCCTGGAGAGAGCGAGATTCTCCGCGCTGTAGAAGTCACCATTGTT
GTGCACGACGACATCATTCCGTGGCGTTATCCAGCTAAGCGCGAACTGCAATTTGGAGAATGGCAGCGCA
ATGACATTCTTGCAGGTATCTTCGAGCCAGCCACGATCGACATTGATCTGGCTATCTTGCTGACAAAAGC
AAGAGAACATAGCGTTGCCTTGGTAGGTCCAGCGGCGGAGGAACTCTTTGATCCGGTTCCTGAACAGGAT
CTATTTGAGGCGCTAAATGAAACCTTAACGCTATGGAACTCGCCGCCCGACTGGGCTGGCGATGAGCGAA
ATGTAGTGCTTACGTTGTCCCGCATTTGGTACAGCGCAGTAACCGGCAAAATCGCGCCGAAGGATGTCGC
TGCCGACTGGGCAATGGAGCGCCTGCCGGCCCAGTATCAGCCCGTCATACTTGAAGCTAGACAGGCTTAT
CTTGGACAAGAAGAAGATCGCTTGGCCTCGCGCGCAGATCAGTTGGAAGAATTTGTCCACTACGTGAAAG
GCGAGATCACCAAGGTAGTCGGCAAATAACCCTCGAGCCACCCATGACCAAAATCCCTTAACGTGAGTTA
CGCGTCGTTCCACTGAGCGTCAGACCCCGTAGAAAAGATCAAAGGATCTTCTTGAGATCCTTTTTTTCTG
CGCGTAATCTGCTGCTTGCAAACAAAAAAACCACCGCTACCAGCGGTGGTTTGTTTGCCGGATCAAGAGC
TACCAACTCTTTTTCCGAAGGTAACTGGCTTCAGCAGAGCGCAGATACCAAATACTGTTCTTCTAGTGTA
GCCGTAGTTAGGCCACCACTTCAAGAACTCTGTAGCACCGCCTACATACCTCGCTCTGCTAATCCTGTTA
CCAGTGGCTGCTGCCAGTGGCGATAAGTCGTGTCTTACCGGGTTGGACTCAAGACGATAGTTACCGGATA
AGGCGCAGCGGTCGGGCTGAACGGGGGGTTCGTGCACACAGCCCAGCTTGGAGCGAACGACCTACACCGA
ACTGAGATACCTACAGCGTGAGCTATGAGAAAGCGCCACGCTTCCCGAAGGGAGAAAGGCGGACAGGTAT
CCGGTAAGCGGCAGGGTCGGAACAGGAGAGCGCACGAGGGAGCTTCCAGGGGGAAACGCCTGGTATCTTT
ATAGTCCTGTCGGGTTTCGCCACCTCTGACTTGAGCGTCGATTTTTGTGATGCTCGTCAGGGGGGCGGAG
CCTATGGAAAAACGCCAGCAACGCGGCCTTTTTACGGTTCCTGGCCTTTTGCTGGCCTTTTGCTCACATG
TTCTTTCCTGCGTTATCCCCTGATTCTGTGGATAACCGTATTACCGCCTTTGAGTGAGCTGATACCGCTC
GCCGCAGCCGAACGACCGAGCGCAGCGAGTCAGTGAGCGAGGAAGCGGAAGAGCGCCCAATACGCAAACC
GCCTCTCCCCGCGCGTTGGCCGATTCATTAATGCAGCTGGCACGACAGGTTTCCCGACTGGAAAGCGGGC
AGTGAGCGCAACGCAATTAATACGCGTACCGCTAGCCAGGAAGAGTTTGTAGAAACGCAAAAAGGCCATC
CGTCAGGATGGCCTTCTGCTTAGTTTGATGCCTGGCAGTTTATGGCGGGCGTCCTGCCCGCCACCCTCCG
GGCCGTTGCTTCACAACGTTCAAATCCGCTCCCGGCGGATTTGTCCTACTCAGGAGAGCGTTCACCGACA
AACAACAGATAAAACGAAAGGCCCAGTCTTCCGACTGAGCCTTTCGTTTTATTTGATGCCT
