>Addgene plasmid #81369 | pDONR223_MFAP4_p.Y55S | depositor partial sequence | sequence record 154688 | Insert sequence
ATGAAGGCACTCCTGGCCCTGCCGCTGCTGCTGCTTCTCTCCACGCCCCCGTGTGCCCCCCAGGTCTCCG
GGATCCGAGGAGATGCTCTGGAGAGGTTTTGCCTTCAGCAACCCCTGGACTGTGACGACATCTATGCCCA
GGGCTACCAGTCAGACGGCGTGTCCCTCATCTACCCCTCGGGCCCCAGTGTGCCTGTGCCCGTCTTCTGT
GACATGACCACCGAGGGCGGGAAGTGGACGGTTTTCCAGAAGAGATTCAATGGCTCAGTAAGTTTCTTCC
GCGGCTGGAATGACTACAAGCTGGGCTTCGGCCGTGCTGATGGAGAGTACTGGCTGGGGCTGCAGAACAT
GCACCTCCTGACACTGAAGCAGAAGTATGAGCTGCGAGTGGACTTGGAGGACTTTGAGAACAACACGGCC
TATGCCAAGTACGCTGACTTCTCCATCTCCCCGAACGCGGTCAGCGCAGAGGAGGATGGCTACACCCTCT
TTGTGGCAGGCTTTGAGGATGGCGGGGTAGGTGACTCCCTGTCCTACCACAGTGGCCAGAAGTTCTCTAC
CTTCGACCGGGACCAGGACCTCTTTGTGCAGAACTGCGCAGCTCTCTCCTCAGGAGCCTTCTGGTTCCGC
AGCTGCCACTTTGCCAACCTCAATGGCTTCTACCTAGGTGGCTCCCACCTCTCTTATGCCAATGGCATCA
ACTGGGCCCAGTGGAAGGGCTTCTACTACTCCCTCAAACGCACTGAGATGAAAATCCGCCGGGCC
